Addgene plasmid #82825: pDONR223_BRAF_p.H574Q
Purpose: Gateway Donor vector containing BRAF, part of the Target Accelerator Plasmid Collection.
Depositing lab: Jesse Boehm & Matthew Meyerson & David Root. Depositing organization: Broad Institute. Publication: High-throughput Phenotyping of Lung Cancer Somatic Mutations. Berger AH, Brooks AN, Wu X, Shrestha Y, Chouinard C, Piccioni F, Bagul M, Kamburov A, Imielinski M, Hogstrom L, Zhu C, Yang X, Pantel S, Sakai R, Watson J, Kaplan N, Campbell JD, Singh S, Root DE, Narayan R, Natoli T, Lahr DL, Tirosh I, Tamayo P, Getz G, Wong B, Doench J, Subramanian A, Golub TR, Meyerson M, Boehm JS. Cancer Cell. 2016 Aug 8;30(2):214-28. doi: 10.1016/j.ccell.2016.06.022. Epub 2016 Jul 28. PubMed 27478040.
Backbone
  Vector backbone: pDONR223
  Backbone manufacturer: Invitrogen
  Vector type: Gateway Entry vector
Growth in bacteria
  Bacterial resistance: Spectinomycin, 50 μg/mL
  Growth temperature: 37°C
  Growth strain: DH5alpha
  Copy number: High Copy
Gene/Insert
  Gene/Insert name: BRAF (alt name: NM_004333)
  Species: H. sapiens (human)
  Mutation: H574Q
  Entrez Gene: BRAF (a.k.a. B-RAF1, B-raf, BRAF-1, BRAF1, NS7, RAFB1)
  Promoter: None
  Cloning method: Gateway Cloning
  Sequencing primers: 5′ M13pUC-fwd; 3′ M13-Rev
Terms and licenses: Academic/Nonprofit Terms; Industry Terms: Not Available to Industry
Depositor comments: CLOSED (stop codon immediately follows insert)
How to cite: pDONR223_BRAF_p.H574Q was a gift from Jesse Boehm & Matthew Meyerson & David Root (Addgene plasmid # 82825 ; http://n2t.net/addgene:82825 ; RRID:Addgene_82825)
