[The description below was written by a language model from this plasmid's Addgene catalogue record and pLannotate feature annotations shown in this document.]
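Description:
pDONR223_BRAF_p.H574Q is a Gateway entry clone built on the Invitrogen pDONR223 backbone, carrying the human BRAF open reading frame (reference transcript NM_004333) with a histidine-to-glutamine substitution at residue 574. It is about 5.1 kb and is propagated in E. coli as a high-copy plasmid from a ColE1/pUC-type origin. Selection is with spectinomycin, conferred by the aadA (SmR) aminoglycoside adenylyltransferase gene. The short Pc integron promoter and gentamicin-resistance fragments annotated just upstream appear to be remnants of the integron-derived cassette from which this marker comes.

The BRAF coding sequence, which encodes the serine/threonine kinase that phosphorylates MAP2K1 to activate the MAP kinase pathway, sits between two attL recombination sites in opposing orientation. The automated annotation labels both as attL3, although this is a best-match call rather than a confirmed site identity. These sites allow the ORF to be moved by an LR Clonase reaction into any compatible Gateway destination vector. The record lists no promoter for the insert, so the plasmid is a shuttle and storage clone rather than an expression construct. The rrnB T1 and T2 terminators upstream of the cassette insulate it from read-through transcription, and a T7 promoter lies downstream, pointing back toward the insert. The clone is in "closed" format, meaning a stop codon immediately follows the ORF, so C-terminal tags supplied by a destination vector will not be fused to the protein. M13 primer sites flank the insert for sequence verification.

The construct belongs to the Target Accelerator Plasmid Collection, a set of wild-type and mutant alleles assembled for high-throughput functional phenotyping of somatic mutations found in lung cancer.
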