Features (pLannotate 1.2.2; 12 found; start..end, strand, type, name):
    121..213     +  CDS            lacI (fragment): lac repressor; lacI; The lac repressor binds to the lac operator to inhibit transcription in E. coli. This inhibition can be relieved by adding lactose or isopropyl-β-D-thiogalactopyranoside (IPTG).
    268..295     -  terminator     rrnB T2 terminator: transcription terminator T2 from the E. coli rrnB gene
    427..470     +  terminator     rrnB T1 terminator: Escherichia coli rrnB; transcription terminator T1 from the E. coli rrnB gene
    517..553     -  CDS            lacZα (fragment): LacZα fragment of β-galactosidase; lacZ fragment
    570..665     +  protein_bind   attL3: mutant version of attL; recombination site for the Gateway® LR reaction LR Clonase™
    671..2968    +  CDS            BRAF: BRAF_HUMAN - Also known as BRAF1, RAFB1. Experimental evidence at protein level: Swiss-Prot protein existence level 1. Protein kinase involved in the transduction of mitogenic signals from the cell membrane to the nucleus (Probable). Phosphorylates MAP2K1, and thereby activates the MAP kinase signal transduction pathway (PubMed:21441910, PubMed:29433126). May play a role in the postsynaptic responses of hippocampal neurons (PubMed:1508179). From Homo sapiens (Human).
   2976..3071    -  protein_bind   attL3: mutant version of attL; recombination site for the Gateway® LR reaction LR Clonase™
   3090..3108    -  promoter       T7 promoter: promoter for bacteriophage T7 RNA polymerase
   3298..3321    +  promoter       Pc promoter (fragment): intI1 (promoter lies within the coding sequence); class 1 integron promoter
   3497..3553    +  CDS            GmR (fragment): gentamycin acetyltransferase; aacC1; confers resistance to gentamycin
   3560..4351    +  CDS            SmR: aminoglycoside adenylyltransferase (Murphy, 1985); aadA; confers resistance to spectinomycin and streptomycin
   4444..5032    +  rep_origin     ori: high-copy-number ColE1/pMB1/pBR322/pUC origin of replication
>Addgene plasmid #82825 | pDONR223_BRAF_p.H574Q | addgene full sequence | sequence record 163021 | Addgene NGS result
CTTTCCTGCGTTATCCCCTGATTCTGTGGATAACCGTATTACCGCCTTTGAGTGAGCTGATACCGCTCGC
CGCAGCCGAACGACCGAGCGCAGCGAGTCAGTGAGCGAGGAAGCGGAAGAGCGCCCAATACGCAAACCGC
CTCTCCCCGCGCGTTGGCCGATTCATTAATGCAGCTGGCACGACAGGTTTCCCGACTGGAAAGCGGGCAG
TGAGCGCAACGCAATTAATACGCGTACCGCTAGCCAGGAAGAGTTTGTAGAAACGCAAAAAGGCCATCCG
TCAGGATGGCCTTCTGCTTAGTTTGATGCCTGGCAGTTTATGGCGGGCGTCCTGCCCGCCACCCTCCGGG
CCGTTGCTTCACAACGTTCAAATCCGCTCCCGGCGGATTTGTCCTACTCAGGAGAGCGTTCACCGACAAA
CAACAGATAAAACGAAAGGCCCAGTCTTCCGACTGAGCCTTTCGTTTTATTTGATGCCTGGCAGTTCCCT
ACTCTCGCGTTAACGCTAGCATGGATGTTTTCCCAGTCACGACGTTGTAAAACGACGGCCAGTCTTAAGC
TCGGGCCCCAAATAATGATTTTATTTTGACTGATAGTGACCTGTTCGTTGCAACAAATTGATGAGCAATG
CTTTTTTATAATGCCAACTTTGTACAAAAAAGTTGGCACCATGGCGGCGCTGAGCGGTGGCGGTGGTGGC
GGCGCGGAGCCGGGCCAGGCTCTGTTCAACGGGGACATGGAGCCCGAGGCCGGCGCCGGCGCCGGCGCCG
CGGCCTCTTCGGCTGCGGACCCTGCCATTCCGGAGGAGGTGTGGAATATCAAACAAATGATTAAGTTGAC
ACAGGAACATATAGAGGCCCTATTGGACAAATTTGGTGGGGAGCATAATCCACCATCAATATATCTGGAG
GCCTATGAAGAATACACCAGCAAGCTAGATGCACTCCAACAAAGAGAACAACAGTTATTGGAATCTCTGG
GGAACGGAACTGATTTTTCTGTTTCTAGCTCTGCATCAATGGATACCGTTACATCTTCTTCCTCTTCTAG
CCTTTCAGTGCTACCTTCATCTCTTTCAGTTTTTCAAAATCCCACAGATGTGGCACGGAGCAACCCCAAG
TCACCACAAAAACCTATCGTTAGAGTCTTCCTGCCCAACAAACAGAGGACAGTGGTACCTGCAAGGTGTG
GAGTTACAGTCCGAGACAGTCTAAAGAAAGCACTGATGATGAGAGGTCTAATCCCAGAGTGCTGTGCTGT
TTACAGAATTCAGGATGGAGAGAAGAAACCAATTGGTTGGGACACTGATATTTCCTGGCTTACTGGAGAA
GAATTGCATGTGGAAGTGTTGGAGAATGTTCCACTTACAACACACAACTTTGTACGAAAAACGTTTTTCA
CCTTAGCATTTTGTGACTTTTGTCGAAAGCTGCTTTTCCAGGGTTTCCGCTGTCAAACATGTGGTTATAA
ATTTCACCAGCGTTGTAGTACAGAAGTTCCACTGATGTGTGTTAATTATGACCAACTTGATTTGCTGTTT
GTCTCCAAGTTCTTTGAACACCACCCAATACCACAGGAAGAGGCGTCCTTAGCAGAGACTGCCCTAACAT
CTGGATCATCCCCTTCCGCACCCGCCTCGGACTCTATTGGGCCCCAAATTCTCACCAGTCCGTCTCCTTC
AAAATCCATTCCAATTCCACAGCCCTTCCGACCAGCAGATGAAGATCATCGAAATCAATTTGGGCAACGA
GACCGATCCTCATCAGCTCCCAATGTGCATATAAACACAATAGAACCTGTCAATATTGATGACTTGATTA
GAGACCAAGGATTTCGTGGTGATGGAGGATCAACCACAGGTTTGTCTGCTACCCCCCCTGCCTCATTACC
TGGCTCACTAACTAACGTGAAAGCCTTACAGAAATCTCCAGGACCTCAGCGAGAAAGGAAGTCATCTTCA
TCCTCAGAAGACAGGAATCGAATGAAAACACTTGGTAGACGGGACTCGAGTGATGATTGGGAGATTCCTG
ATGGGCAGATTACAGTGGGACAAAGAATTGGATCTGGATCATTTGGAACAGTCTACAAGGGAAAGTGGCA
TGGTGATGTGGCAGTGAAAATGTTGAATGTGACAGCACCTACACCTCAGCAGTTACAAGCCTTCAAAAAT
GAAGTAGGAGTACTCAGGAAAACACGACATGTGAATATCCTACTCTTCATGGGCTATTCCACAAAGCCAC
AACTGGCTATTGTTACCCAGTGGTGTGAGGGCTCCAGCTTGTATCACCATCTCCATATCATTGAGACCAA
ATTTGAGATGATCAAACTTATAGATATTGCACGACAGACTGCACAGGGCATGGATTACTTACACGCCAAG
TCAATCATCCAAAGAGACCTCAAGAGTAATAATATATTTCTTCATGAAGACCTCACAGTAAAAATAGGTG
ATTTTGGTCTAGCTACAGTGAAATCTCGATGGAGTGGGTCCCATCAGTTTGAACAGTTGTCTGGATCCAT
TTTGTGGATGGCACCAGAAGTCATCAGAATGCAAGATAAAAATCCATACAGCTTTCAGTCAGATGTATAT
GCATTTGGAATTGTTCTGTATGAATTGATGACTGGACAGTTACCTTATTCAAACATCAACAACAGGGACC
AGATAATTTTTATGGTGGGACGAGGATACCTGTCTCCAGATCTCAGTAAGGTACGGAGTAACTGTCCAAA
AGCCATGAAGAGATTAATGGCAGAGTGCCTCAAAAAGAAAAGAGATGAGAGACCACTCTTTCCCCAAATT
CTCGCCTCTATTGAGCTGCTGGCCCGCTCATTGCCAAAAATTCACCGCAGTGCATCAGAACCCTCCTTGA
ATCGGGCTGGTTTCCAAACAGAGGATTTTAGTCTATATGCTTGTGCTTCTCCAAAAACACCCATCCAGGC
AGGGGGATATGGTGCGTTTCCTGTCCACTGATTGCCAACTTTCTTGTACAAAGTTGGCATTATAAGAAAG
CATTGCTTATCAATTTGTTGCAACGAACAGGTCACTATCAGTCAAAATAAAATCATTATTTGCCATCCAG
CTGATATCCCCTATAGTGAGTCGTATTACATGGTCATAGCTGTTTCCTGGCAGCTCTGGCCCGTGTCTCA
AAATCTCTGATGTTACATTGCACAAGATAAAAATATATCATCATGCCTCCTCTAGACCAGCCAGGACAGA
AATGCCTCGACTTCGCTGCTACCCAAGGTTGCCGGGTGACGCACACCGTGGAAACGGATGAAGGCACGAA
CCCAGTGGACATAAGCCTGTTCGGTTCGTAAGCTGTAATGCAAGTAGCGTATGCGCTCACGCAACTGGTC
CAGAACCTTGACCGAACGCAGCGGTGGTAACGGCGCAGTGGCGGTTTTCATGGCTTGTTATGACTGTTTT
TTTGGGGTACAGTCTATGCCTCGGGCATCCAAGCAGCAAGCGCGTTACGCCGTGGGTCGATGTTTGATGT
TATGGAGCAGCAACGATGTTACGCAGCAGGGCAGTCGCCCTAAAACAAAGTTAAACATTATGAGGGAAGC
GGTGATCGCCGAAGTATCGACTCAACTATCAGAGGTAGTTGGCGTCATCGAGCGCCATCTCGAACCGACG
TTGCTGGCCGTACATTTGTACGGCTCCGCAGTGGATGGCGGCCTGAAGCCACACAGTGATATTGATTTGC
TGGTTACGGTGACCGTAAGGCTTGATGAAACAACGCGGCGAGCTTTGATCAACGACCTTTTGGAAACTTC
GGCTTCCCCTGGAGAGAGCGAGATTCTCCGCGCTGTAGAAGTCACCATTGTTGTGCACGACGACATCATT
CCGTGGCGTTATCCAGCTAAGCGCGAACTGCAATTTGGAGAATGGCAGCGCAATGACATTCTTGCAGGTA
TCTTCGAGCCAGCCACGATCGACATTGATCTGGCTATCTTGCTGACAAAAGCAAGAGAACATAGCGTTGC
CTTGGTAGGTCCAGCGGCGGAGGAACTCTTTGATCCGGTTCCTGAACAGGATCTATTTGAGGCGCTAAAT
GAAACCTTAACGCTATGGAACTCGCCGCCCGACTGGGCTGGCGATGAGCGAAATGTAGTGCTTACGTTGT
CCCGCATTTGGTACAGCGCAGTAACCGGCAAAATCGCGCCGAAGGATGTCGCTGCCGACTGGGCAATGGA
GCGCCTGCCGGCCCAGTATCAGCCCGTCATACTTGAAGCTAGACAGGCTTATCTTGGACAAGAAGAAGAT
CGCTTGGCCTCGCGCGCAGATCAGTTGGAAGAATTTGTCCACTACGTGAAAGGCGAGATCACCAAGGTAG
TCGGCAAATAACCCTCGAGCCACCCATGACCAAAATCCCTTAACGTGAGTTACGCGTCGTTCCACTGAGC
GTCAGACCCCGTAGAAAAGATCAAAGGATCTTCTTGAGATCCTTTTTTTCTGCGCGTAATCTGCTGCTTG
CAAACAAAAAAACCACCGCTACCAGCGGTGGTTTGTTTGCCGGATCAAGAGCTACCAACTCTTTTTCCGA
AGGTAACTGGCTTCAGCAGAGCGCAGATACCAAATACTGTTCTTCTAGTGTAGCCGTAGTTAGGCCACCA
CTTCAAGAACTCTGTAGCACCGCCTACATACCTCGCTCTGCTAATCCTGTTACCAGTGGCTGCTGCCAGT
GGCGATAAGTCGTGTCTTACCGGGTTGGACTCAAGACGATAGTTACCGGATAAGGCGCAGCGGTCGGGCT
GAACGGGGGGTTCGTGCACACAGCCCAGCTTGGAGCGAACGACCTACACCGAACTGAGATACCTACAGCG
TGAGCTATGAGAAAGCGCCACGCTTCCCGAAGGGAGAAAGGCGGACAGGTATCCGGTAAGCGGCAGGGTC
GGAACAGGAGAGCGCACGAGGGAGCTTCCAGGGGGAAACGCCTGGTATCTTTATAGTCCTGTCGGGTTTC
GCCACCTCTGACTTGAGCGTCGATTTTTGTGATGCTCGTCAGGGGGGCGGAGCCTATGGAAAAACGCCAG
CAACGCGGCCTTTTTACGGTTCCTGGCCTTTTGCTGGCCTTTTGCTCACATGTT
