>Addgene plasmid #82825 | pDONR223_BRAF_p.H574Q | depositor partial sequence | sequence record 157551 | Insert sequence
ATGGCGGCGCTGAGCGGTGGCGGTGGTGGCGGCGCGGAGCCGGGCCAGGCTCTGTTCAACGGGGACATGG
AGCCCGAGGCCGGCGCCGGCGCCGGCGCCGCGGCCTCTTCGGCTGCGGACCCTGCCATTCCGGAGGAGGT
GTGGAATATCAAACAAATGATTAAGTTGACACAGGAACATATAGAGGCCCTATTGGACAAATTTGGTGGG
GAGCATAATCCACCATCAATATATCTGGAGGCCTATGAAGAATACACCAGCAAGCTAGATGCACTCCAAC
AAAGAGAACAACAGTTATTGGAATCTCTGGGGAACGGAACTGATTTTTCTGTTTCTAGCTCTGCATCAAT
GGATACCGTTACATCTTCTTCCTCTTCTAGCCTTTCAGTGCTACCTTCATCTCTTTCAGTTTTTCAAAAT
CCCACAGATGTGGCACGGAGCAACCCCAAGTCACCACAAAAACCTATCGTTAGAGTCTTCCTGCCCAACA
AACAGAGGACAGTGGTACCTGCAAGGTGTGGAGTTACAGTCCGAGACAGTCTAAAGAAAGCACTGATGAT
GAGAGGTCTAATCCCAGAGTGCTGTGCTGTTTACAGAATTCAGGATGGAGAGAAGAAACCAATTGGTTGG
GACACTGATATTTCCTGGCTTACTGGAGAAGAATTGCATGTGGAAGTGTTGGAGAATGTTCCACTTACAA
CACACAACTTTGTACGAAAAACGTTTTTCACCTTAGCATTTTGTGACTTTTGTCGAAAGCTGCTTTTCCA
GGGTTTCCGCTGTCAAACATGTGGTTATAAATTTCACCAGCGTTGTAGTACAGAAGTTCCACTGATGTGT
GTTAATTATGACCAACTTGATTTGCTGTTTGTCTCCAAGTTCTTTGAACACCACCCAATACCACAGGAAG
AGGCGTCCTTAGCAGAGACTGCCCTAACATCTGGATCATCCCCTTCCGCACCCGCCTCGGACTCTATTGG
GCCCCAAATTCTCACCAGTCCGTCTCCTTCAAAATCCATTCCAATTCCACAGCCCTTCCGACCAGCAGAT
GAAGATCATCGAAATCAATTTGGGCAACGAGACCGATCCTCATCAGCTCCCAATGTGCATATAAACACAA
TAGAACCTGTCAATATTGATGACTTGATTAGAGACCAAGGATTTCGTGGTGATGGAGGATCAACCACAGG
TTTGTCTGCTACCCCCCCTGCCTCATTACCTGGCTCACTAACTAACGTGAAAGCCTTACAGAAATCTCCA
GGACCTCAGCGAGAAAGGAAGTCATCTTCATCCTCAGAAGACAGGAATCGAATGAAAACACTTGGTAGAC
GGGACTCGAGTGATGATTGGGAGATTCCTGATGGGCAGATTACAGTGGGACAAAGAATTGGATCTGGATC
ATTTGGAACAGTCTACAAGGGAAAGTGGCATGGTGATGTGGCAGTGAAAATGTTGAATGTGACAGCACCT
ACACCTCAGCAGTTACAAGCCTTCAAAAATGAAGTAGGAGTACTCAGGAAAACACGACATGTGAATATCC
TACTCTTCATGGGCTATTCCACAAAGCCACAACTGGCTATTGTTACCCAGTGGTGTGAGGGCTCCAGCTT
GTATCACCATCTCCATATCATTGAGACCAAATTTGAGATGATCAAACTTATAGATATTGCACGACAGACT
GCACAGGGCATGGATTACTTACACGCCAAGTCAATCATCCAAAGAGACCTCAAGAGTAATAATATATTTC
TTCATGAAGACCTCACAGTAAAAATAGGTGATTTTGGTCTAGCTACAGTGAAATCTCGATGGAGTGGGTC
CCATCAGTTTGAACAGTTGTCTGGATCCATTTTGTGGATGGCACCAGAAGTCATCAGAATGCAAGATAAA
AATCCATACAGCTTTCAGTCAGATGTATATGCATTTGGAATTGTTCTGTATGAATTGATGACTGGACAGT
TACCTTATTCAAACATCAACAACAGGGACCAGATAATTTTTATGGTGGGACGAGGATACCTGTCTCCAGA
TCTCAGTAAGGTACGGAGTAACTGTCCAAAAGCCATGAAGAGATTAATGGCAGAGTGCCTCAAAAAGAAA
AGAGATGAGAGACCACTCTTTCCCCAAATTCTCGCCTCTATTGAGCTGCTGGCCCGCTCATTGCCAAAAA
TTCACCGCAGTGCATCAGAACCCTCCTTGAATCGGGCTGGTTTCCAAACAGAGGATTTTAGTCTATATGC
TTGTGCTTCTCCAAAAACACCCATCCAGGCAGGGGGATATGGTGCGTTTCCTGTCCACTGA
